# Supplementary material for: Engineering cell morphology by CRISPR interference in Acinetobacter baylyi ADP1
Source: Microb Biotechnol. 2022 Aug 25;15(11):2800–18. doi: 10.1111/1751-7915.14133 (PMC9618324; doi:10.1111/1751-7915.14133)
Supplement: Supplementary file 5 — Appendix S5 [file MBT2-15-2800-s004.zip › MBT2_14133_pJL1.gb]

LOCUS       Exported               11678 bp ds-DNA     circular SYN 12-FEB-2022
DEFINITION  synthetic circular DNA.
ACCESSION   .
VERSION     .
KEYWORDS    pJL1
SOURCE      synthetic DNA construct
  ORGANISM  synthetic DNA construct
REFERENCE   1  (bases 1 to 11678)
  TITLE     NEBuilder-generated Construct
  JOURNAL   Exported  15-MAR-2018 from NEBuilder http://nebuilder.neb.com
REFERENCE   2  (bases 1 to 11678)
  AUTHORS   UNKNOWN
  TITLE     Direct Submission
  JOURNAL   Exported Saturday, Feb 12, 2022 from SnapGene Viewer 4.3.11
            https://www.snapgene.com
COMMENT     NEBuilder-generated oligos (UPPERCASE = gene-specific, lowercase = 
            overlap) pIMP-Rev: GAGTGAGGTCCGTTCCTATG
            pIMP-Rev Tm: 61.1  Ta: 56.3
            chn-Fwd: acgtgcataggaacggacctcactcGAGGGCGGCGGATTTGTC
            chn-Fwd Tm: 70.2  Ta: 66.9
            chn-Rev: ctttagatcttttAGATTACGACATGTGAATTTATTCAAAATCTG
            chn-Rev Tm: 66.9  Ta: 66.9
            dCas9-Fwd: catgtcgtaatctAAAAGATCTAAAGAGGAGAAAGG
            dCas9-Fwd Tm: 57.8  Ta: 57.8
            dCas9-Rev: ttagaaaaataaacaaatagctagtTATAAACGCAGAAAGGCC
            dCas9-Rev Tm: 57.8  Ta: 57.8
            pIMP-Fwd: ACTAGCTATTTGTTTATTTTTCTAAATAC
            pIMP-Fwd Tm: 56.3  Ta: 56.3
            ORIGDB|GenBank
FEATURES             Location/Qualifiers
     source          1..11678
                     /organism="synthetic DNA construct"
                     /plasmid="NEBuilder_Assembly"
                     /mol_type="other DNA"
                     /label=/vntifkey=98
                     /note="/vntifkey=98"
     source          1..2820
                     /organism="synthetic DNA construct
                     /mol_type=""other DNA
                     /vntifkey=""98"
                     /label=pIMP
                     /note="pIMP"
     source          2821..4582
                     /organism="synthetic DNA construct
                     /mol_type=""other DNA
                     /vntifkey=""98"
                     /label=chn
                     /note="chn"
     source          4583..8860
                     /organism="synthetic DNA construct
                     /mol_type=""other DNA
                     /vntifkey=""98"
                     /label=dCas9
                     /note="dCas9"
     source          8861..11678
                     /organism="synthetic DNA construct
                     /mol_type=""other DNA
                     /vntifkey=""98"
                     /label=pIMP
                     /note="pIMP"
     primer_bind     complement(1..44)
                     /label=Primer_Bind_3
                     /note="chn-Rev gene-specific Tm: 66.9 Ta: 66.9 overlap: 
                     ctttagatctttt gene-specific primer: 
                     AGATTACGACATGTGAATTTATTCAAAATCTG"
                     /note="/vntifkey=28"
     primer_bind     complement(1..42)
                     /label=Primer_Bind_5
                     /note="dCas9-Rev gene-specific Tm: 57.8 Ta: 57.8 overlap: 
                     ttagaaaaataaacaaatagctagt gene-specific primer: 
                     TATAAACGCAGAAAGGCC"
                     /note="/vntifkey=28"
     primer_bind     1..22
                     /label=Primer_Bind_4
                     /note="dCas9-Fwd gene-specific Tm: 57.8 Ta: 57.8 overlap: 
                     catgtcgtaatct gene-specific primer: 
                     AAAAGATCTAAAGAGGAGAAAGG"
                     /note="/vntifkey=28"
     primer_bind     1..17
                     /label=Primer_Bind_2
                     /note="chn-Fwd gene-specific Tm: 70.2 Ta: 66.9 overlap: 
                     acgtgcataggaacggacctcactc gene-specific primer: 
                     GAGGGCGGCGGATTTGTC"
                     /note="/vntifkey=28"
     CDS             complement(281..1141)
                     /codon_start=1
                     /label=AmpR
                     /note="/vntifkey=4"
                     /translation="MSIQHFRVALIPFFAAFCLPVFAHPETLVKVKDAEDQLGARVGYI
                     ELDLNSGKILESFRPEERFPMMSTFKVLLCGAVLSRIDAGQEQLGRRIHYSQNDLVEYS
                     PVTEKHLTDGMTVRELCSAAITMSDNTAANLLLTTIGGPKELTAFLHNMGDHVTRLDRW
                     EPELNEAIPNDERDTTMPVAMATTLRKLLTGELLTLASRQQLIDWMEADKVAGPLLRSA
                     LPAGWFIADKSGAGERGSRGIIAALGPDGKPSRIVVIYTTGSQATMDERNRQIAEIGAS
                     LIKHW"
     promoter        complement(1142..1246)
                     /gene="bla"
                     /label=AmpR promoter
     misc_feature    1756..1775
                     /label=BioBrick prefix
                     /note="BioBrick prefix for parts that start with ""ATG"""
     misc_recomb     1776..2820
                     /label=pp2 5' flanking
                     /label=pp2\5'\flanking
                     /note="/vntifkey=86"
     primer_bind     2801..2820
                     /label=Primer_Bind_1
                     /note="pIMP-Rev gene-specific Tm: 61.1 Ta: 56.3 
                     gene-specific primer: GAGTGAGGTCCGTTCCTATG"
                     /note="/vntifkey=28"
     terminator      2832..2918
                     /gene="Escherichia coli rrnB"
                     /label=rrnB T1 terminator
                     /note="transcription terminator T1 from the E. coli rrnB 
                     gene"
     CDS             complement(2933..3874)
                     /codon_start=1
                     /label=chnR
                     /note="/vntifkey=4"
                     /translation="MSTDKANTLIKPEDVVLWIPGNVTIDSMNAGWENIAIRGYEYTNL
                     DVHIPAMRDYMIVNYKKSAAEMRRKGDASWDTQVVKPGYVSLLTCGEDSRWAWNDHIAV
                     THVYISHDSITSMANKVFDYDIASIRIRDEVGVEDHVLPALTSLLELELKQGGLGGNLY
                     LESIKNQIALHLLRQYAKLDFKEGQCRSGFTPLQRRLLLEFINENMSIKITLEDLAGLV
                     KMSVPHLMRKFKVDFGNSPAAYIMNLRVQFAKRLLTSKKEIPLKVIASEAGFCDQSHMT
                     RVFQKFFGKTPIEIRQEHTNLVSENSVSSIVF"
     promoter        complement(3905..4010)
                     /label=Km promoter
                     /label=Km\promoter
                     /note="/vntifkey=30"
     promoter        4185..4580
                     /label=cnhB promoter
                     /label=cnhB\promoter
                     /note="/vntifkey=30"
     RBS             4592..4603
                     /note="strong bacterial ribosome binding site (Elowitz and 
                     Leibler, 2000)"
     CDS             4610..8716
                     /codon_start=1
                     /label=dCas9
                     /note="/vntifkey=4"
                     /translation="MDKKYSIGLAIGTNSVGWAVITDEYKVPSKKFKVLGNTDRHSIKK
                     NLIGALLFDSGETAEATRLKRTARRRYTRRKNRICYLQEIFSNEMAKVDDSFFHRLEES
                     FLVEEDKKHERHPIFGNIVDEVAYHEKYPTIYHLRKKLVDSTDKADLRLIYLALAHMIK
                     FRGHFLIEGDLNPDNSDVDKLFIQLVQTYNQLFEENPINASGVDAKAILSARLSKSRRL
                     ENLIAQLPGEKKNGLFGNLIALSLGLTPNFKSNFDLAEDAKLQLSKDTYDDDLDNLLAQ
                     IGDQYADLFLAAKNLSDAILLSDILRVNTEITKAPLSASMIKRYDEHHQDLTLLKALVR
                     QQLPEKYKEIFFDQSKNGYAGYIDGGASQEEFYKFIKPILEKMDGTEELLVKLNREDLL
                     RKQRTFDNGSIPHQIHLGELHAILRRQEDFYPFLKDNREKIEKILTFRIPYYVGPLARG
                     NSRFAWMTRKSEETITPWNFEEVVDKGASAQSFIERMTNFDKNLPNEKVLPKHSLLYEY
                     FTVYNELTKVKYVTEGMRKPAFLSGEQKKAIVDLLFKTNRKVTVKQLKEDYFKKIECFD
                     SVEISGVEDRFNASLGTYHDLLKIIKDKDFLDNEENEDILEDIVLTLTLFEDREMIEER
                     LKTYAHLFDDKVMKQLKRRRYTGWGRLSRKLINGIRDKQSGKTILDFLKSDGFANRNFM
                     QLIHDDSLTFKEDIQKAQVSGQGDSLHEHIANLAGSPAIKKGILQTVKVVDELVKVMGR
                     HKPENIVIEMARENQTTQKGQKNSRERMKRIEEGIKELGSQILKEHPVENTQLQNEKLY
                     LYYLQNGRDMYVDQELDINRLSDYDVDAIVPQSFLKDDSIDNKVLTRSDKNRGKSDNVP
                     SEEVVKKMKNYWRQLLNAKLITQRKFDNLTKAERGGLSELDKAGFIKRQLVETRQITKH
                     VAQILDSRMNTKYDENDKLIREVKVITLKSKLVSDFRKDFQFYKVREINNYHHAHDAYL
                     NAVVGTALIKKYPKLESEFVYGDYKVYDVRKMIAKSEQEIGKATAKYFFYSNIMNFFKT
                     EITLANGEIRKRPLIETNGETGEIVWDKGRDFATVRKVLSMPQVNIVKKTEVQTGGFSK
                     ESILPKRNSDKLIARKKDWDPKKYGGFDSPTVAYSVLVVAKVEKGKSKKLKSVKELLGI
                     TIMERSSFEKNPIDFLEAKGYKEVKKDLIIKLPKYSLFELENGRKRMLASAGELQKGNE
                     LALPSKYVNFLYLASHYEKLKGSPEDNEQKQLFVEQHKHYLDEIIEQISEFSKRVILAD
                     ANLDKVLSAYNKHRDKPIREQAENIIHLFTLTNLGAPAAFKYFDTTIDRKRYTSTKEVL
                     DATLIHQSITGLYETRIDLSQLGGD"
     terminator      8740..8811
                     /label=rrnB T1 terminator
                     /note="transcription terminator T1 from the E. coli rrnB 
                     gene"
     terminator      8827..8854
                     /label=T7Te terminator
                     /note="phage T7 early transcription terminator"
     primer_bind     8861..8890
                     /label=Primer_Bind_6
                     /note="pIMP-Fwd gene-specific Tm: 56.3 Ta: 56.3 
                     gene-specific primer: ACTAGCTATTTGTTTATTTTTCTAAATAC"
                     /note="/vntifkey=28"
     promoter        8869..8960
                     /label=AmpR promoter
                     /label=AmpR\promoter
                     /note="/vntifkey=30"
     CDS             8961..9752
                     /codon_start=1
                     /label=SmR
                     /note="/vntifkey=4"
                     /translation="MREAVIAEVSTQLSEVVGVIERHLEPTLLAVHLYGSAVDGGLKPH
                     SDIDLLVTVTVRLDETTRRALINDLLETSASPGESEILRAVEVTIVVHDDIIPWRYPAK
                     RELQFGEWQRNDILAGIFEPATIDIDLAILLTKAREHSVALVGPAAEELFDPVPEQDLF
                     EALNETLTLWNSPPDWAGDERNVVLTLSRIWYSAVTGKIAPKDVAADWAMERLPAQYQP
                     VILEARQAYLGQEEDRLASRADQLEEFVHYVKGEITKVVGK"
     terminator      9923..9970
                     /label=T7 terminator
                     /label=T7\terminator
                     /note="/vntifkey=43"
     CDS             complement(10022..10066)
                     /codon_start=1
                     /product="affinity and epitope tag derived from pancreatic 
                     ribonuclease A"
                     /label=S-Tag
                     /translation="KETAAAKFERQHMDS"
     misc_recomb     10067..11118
                     /label=pp2 3' flanking
                     /label=pp2\3'\flanking
                     /note="/vntifkey=86"
     misc_feature    11118..11138
                     /label=BioBrick suffix
                     /note="universal suffix for all parts"
     rep_origin      join(11200..11678,1..110)
                     /direction=RIGHT
                     /label=ori pBR322
                     /label=ori\pBR322
                     /note="/vntifkey=33"
ORIGIN
        1 ccttcggaaa aagagttggt agctcttgat ccggcaaaca aaccaccgct ggtagcggtg
       61 gtttttttgt ttgcaagcag cagattacgc gcagaaaaaa aggatctcaa gaagatcctt
      121 tgatcttttc tacggggtct gacgctcagt ggaacgaaaa ctcacgttaa gggattttgg
      181 tcatgagatt atcaaaaagg atcttcacct agatcctttt aaattaaaaa tgaagtttta
      241 aatcaatcta aagtatatat gagtaaactt ggtctgacag ttaccaatgc ttaatcagtg
      301 aggcacctat ctcagcgatc tgtctatttc gttcatccat agttgcctga ctccccgtcg
      361 tgtagataac tacgatacgg gagggcttac catctggccc cagtgctgca atgataccgc
      421 gagacccacg ctcaccggct ccagatttat cagcaataaa ccagccagcc ggaagggccg
      481 agcgcagaag tggtcctgca actttatccg cctccatcca gtctattaat tgttgccggg
      541 aagctagagt aagtagttcg ccagttaata gtttgcgcaa cgttgttgcc attgctacag
      601 gcatcgtggt gtcacgctcg tcgtttggta tggcttcatt cagctccggt tcccaacgat
      661 caaggcgagt tacatgatcc cccatgttgt gcaaaaaagc ggttagctcc ttcggtcctc
      721 cgatcgttgt cagaagtaag ttggccgcag tgttatcact catggttatg gcagcactgc
      781 ataattctct tactgtcatg ccatccgtaa gatgcttttc tgtgactggt gagtactcaa
      841 ccaagtcatt ctgagaatag tgtatgcggc gaccgagttg ctcttgcccg gcgtcaatac
      901 gggataatac cgcgccacat agcagaactt taaaagtgct catcattgga aaacgttctt
      961 cggggcgaaa actctcaagg atcttaccgc tgttgagatc cagttcgatg taacccactc
     1021 gtgcacccaa ctgatcttca gcatctttta ctttcaccag cgtttctggg tgagcaaaaa
     1081 caggaaggca aaatgccgca aaaaagggaa taagggcgac acggaaatgt tgaatactca
     1141 tactcttcct ttttcaatat tattgaagca tttatcaggg ttattgtctc atgagcggat
     1201 acatatttga atgtatttag aaaaataaac aaataggggt tccgcgcaca tttccccgaa
     1261 aagtgccacc tgacgtctaa gaaaccatta ttatcatgac attaacctat aaaaataggc
     1321 gtatcacgag gccctttcgt ctcgcgcgtt tcggtgatga cggtgaaaac ctctgacaca
     1381 tgcagctccc ggagacggtc acagcttgtc tgtaagcgga tgccgggagc agacaagccc
     1441 gtcagggcgc gtcagcgggt gttggcgggt gtcggggctg gcttaactat gcggcatcag
     1501 agcagattgt actgagagtg caccataaaa ttgtaaacgt taatattttg ttaaaattcg
     1561 cgttaaattt ttgttaaatc agctcatttt ttaaccaata ggccgaaatc ggcaaaatcc
     1621 cttataaatc aaaagaatag cccgagatag ggttgagtgt tgttccagtt tggaacaaga
     1681 gtccactatt aaagaacgtg gactccaacg tcaaagggcg aaaaaccgtc tatcagggcg
     1741 atggcccact acgtggaatt cgcggccgct tctagatgtt atttcttcaa aattatggat
     1801 taatttaaat tgttgagccg acattttatt accctcttat caaaccgtac ctttcacata
     1861 acgaatgaat gaataccgta catggagtgc ggccaaccca cagcgaacat catatttcgc
     1921 atccatcacc gtacggtttt ccgttttaag ctctgcccat gatctatcat ggaaataacg
     1981 gctaatgatc acctgcatcc actcaagtgt cgtttcactg tctgtaccat taataatatc
     2041 cagtactaaa cgttgtacgg cacgagcttc attatcgtta atctgacacg acactttgtg
     2101 acgtatagct tgttgtactc cttgagcatc acaaaggtaa taagcaataa gtttagctcg
     2161 atctttcttc tttacacgta ccttggcttt cttcattgca atagcaatcg ggctatcgga
     2221 atactgtcca ccacgacaag aacgttgcca cgctccacat tggcgtaacc aatctggcaa
     2281 atcatacttg ctccaatcca ccgtctgcat aatgtgcact gctgtattca tctcatcacc
     2341 taatttgttt caagttaaat tttataagcg ttattgtttt atggttctgc ctgctcctct
     2401 accgatctaa aacgacaagt ttcgagataa tccagtactc gaactgcacc gcgtttaccg
     2461 tgtcggtttt tcactacaat cagctctgtg attcccatcg gtttggttga gtcttctgga
     2521 tcggttaggg ggttaacaag gatgatctgg tctgcatctt gctcgatttg tccagattct
     2581 ttgatatctg atgctttagg acgtttgccc ttctctgcct cacggttgag ctgtaccagt
     2641 gcaatgacag gacattcaaa ctctttcgcc atggatttta attcacggct gatggaactg
     2701 acttcctgaa agcgatcttt cttgctcggg tctctgagca gttgtaaata atccacgatg
     2761 atgcagccca attccttgta acggcgtttg gctcgacgtg cataggaacg gacctcactc
     2821 gagggcggcg gatttgtcct actcaggaga gcgttcaccg acaaacaaca gataaaacga
     2881 aaggcccagt ctttcgactg agcctttcgt tttatttgat gcctttaatt aatcaaaaaa
     2941 caatagagga gactgaattt tcagacacga gattggtgtg ttcctgtctg atttcgatgg
     3001 gtgttttccc aaaaaatttt tgaaatactc gggtcatatg gctctgatcg caaaaaccgg
     3061 cttcactggc aatcactttc agtggaattt ctttttttga agtgagcaaa cgtttagcaa
     3121 attgcaccct gagattcatg atgtaggcag caggggaatt accaaaatcg actttaaatt
     3181 ttctcattaa atgaggcacg ctcatcttga ctaatcccgc taaatcttcg agggtaattt
     3241 taatgctcat gttttcattg ataaattcta ataacagtct gcgttgtagg ggagtaaaac
     3301 cagaacggca ctgtccttcc ttaaaatcta atttggcata ctgacggagt aaatgcaggg
     3361 cgatctggtt tttaatgctc tctaaataca ggtttccacc taaaccacct tgctttaatt
     3421 ctagttctaa aagtgaagtc agagcaggta aaacatgatc ttccacaccg acttcgtctc
     3481 tgattcggat cgaagcgata tcataatcaa acaccttatt cgccattgag gtgatggagt
     3541 catgcgaaat gtagacatgg gtgacggcaa tatggtcatt ccacgcccag cgggaatctt
     3601 caccacaggt caacaaggag acataacccg gcttaaccac ttgggtatcc caagaggcat
     3661 cgccttttct acgcatttcc gccgcacttt ttttatagtt gacgatcatg tagtcacgca
     3721 tggcaggaat atgcacatcg aggttggtat attcgtaccc tctgattgca atgttttccc
     3781 aaccggcatt catgctgtca attgtgacat tacccggaat ccataacacg acatcttcgg
     3841 gtttgatcag cgtatttgct ttgtctgtgc tcatgctagc tttttcctcc ttataaagtt
     3901 aatcaacacc ccttgtatta ctgtttatgt aagcagacag ttttattgtt catgatgata
     3961 tatttttatc ttgtgcaatg taacatcaga gattttgaga cacaagacgt ggcaaaaaac
     4021 attatccaga acgggagtgc gccttgagcg acacgaatta tgcagtgatt tacgacctgc
     4081 acagccatac cacagcttcc gatggctgcc tgacgccaga agcattggtg caccgtgcag
     4141 tcgatgataa gctgtcaaac agcggataac aatttcacac aggagcaact aaaagagatt
     4201 gtttggatca gttacccaaa atcgttgaaa agattttaac tcttcgattt ttatttttta
     4261 ggtaatccta gccctctcgg gggctaggat taaaaatttt aagttattcc aacacgaatg
     4321 acaaattgtt caatgcaaaa taaaaacata caatatataa atatattttt taaataaaac
     4381 ataagattac aataaaataa gaatttttat ttggagtttg ttttttttct acaatgatca
     4441 ttatgtacaa tttttaggtt caccccatcc aagccttgtg attgcattcc tgcgattctt
     4501 tattcaatga ataagcaatg ctattaatca gcaatgaata accagcagtg cagattttga
     4561 ataaattcac atgtcgtaat ctaaaagatc taaagaggag aaaggatcta tggataagaa
     4621 atactcaata ggcttagcta tcggcacaaa tagcgtcgga tgggcggtga tcactgatga
     4681 atataaggtt ccgtctaaaa agttcaaggt tctgggaaat acagaccgcc acagtatcaa
     4741 aaaaaatctt ataggggctc ttttatttga cagtggagag acagcggaag cgactcgtct
     4801 caaacggaca gctcgtagaa ggtatacacg tcggaagaat cgtatttgtt atctacagga
     4861 gattttttca aatgagatgg cgaaagtaga tgatagtttc tttcatcgac ttgaagagtc
     4921 ttttttggtg gaagaagaca agaagcatga acgtcatcct atttttggaa atatagtaga
     4981 tgaagttgct tatcatgaga aatatccaac tatctatcat ctgcgaaaaa aattggtaga
     5041 ttctactgat aaagcggatt tgcgcttaat ctatttggcc ttagcgcata tgattaagtt
     5101 tcgtggtcat tttttgattg agggagattt aaatcctgat aatagtgatg tggacaaact
     5161 atttatccag ttggtacaaa cctacaatca attatttgaa gaaaacccta ttaacgcaag
     5221 tggagtagat gctaaagcga ttctttctgc acgattgagt aaatcaagac gattagaaaa
     5281 tctcattgct cagctccccg gtgagaagaa aaatggctta tttgggaatc tcattgcttt
     5341 gtcattgggt ttgaccccta attttaaatc aaattttgat ttggcagaag atgctaaatt
     5401 acagctttca aaagatactt acgatgatga tttagataat ttattggcgc aaattggaga
     5461 tcaatatgct gatttgtttt tggcagctaa gaatttatca gatgctattt tactttcaga
     5521 tatcctaaga gtaaatactg aaataactaa ggctccccta tcagcttcaa tgattaaacg
     5581 ctacgatgaa catcatcaag acttgactct tttaaaagct ttagttcgac aacaacttcc
     5641 agaaaagtat aaagaaatct tttttgatca atcaaaaaac ggatatgcag gttatattga
     5701 tgggggagct agccaagaag aattttataa atttatcaaa ccaattttag aaaaaatgga
     5761 tggtactgag gaattattgg tgaaactaaa tcgtgaagat ttgctgcgca agcaacggac
     5821 ctttgacaac ggctctattc cccatcaaat tcacttgggt gagctgcatg ctattttgag
     5881 aagacaagaa gacttttatc catttttaaa agacaatcgt gagaagattg aaaaaatctt
     5941 gacttttcga attccttatt atgttggtcc attggcgcgt ggcaatagtc gttttgcatg
     6001 gatgactcgg aagtctgaag aaacaattac cccatggaat tttgaagaag ttgtcgataa
     6061 aggtgcttca gctcaatcat ttattgaacg catgacaaac tttgataaaa atcttccaaa
     6121 tgaaaaagta ctaccaaaac atagtttgct ttatgagtat tttacggttt ataacgaatt
     6181 gacaaaggtc aaatatgtta ctgaaggaat gcgaaaacca gcatttcttt caggtgaaca
     6241 gaagaaagcc attgttgatt tactcttcaa aacaaatcga aaagtaaccg ttaagcaatt
     6301 aaaagaagat tatttcaaaa aaatagaatg ttttgatagt gttgaaattt caggagttga
     6361 agatagattt aatgcttcat taggtaccta ccatgatttg ctaaaaatta ttaaagataa
     6421 agattttttg gataatgaag aaaatgaaga tatcttagag gatattgttt taacattgac
     6481 cttatttgaa gatagggaga tgattgagga aagacttaaa acatatgctc acctctttga
     6541 tgataaggtg atgaaacagc ttaaacgtcg ccgttatact ggttggggac gtttgtctcg
     6601 aaaattgatt aatggtatta gggataagca atctggcaaa acaatattag attttttgaa
     6661 atcagatggt tttgccaatc gcaattttat gcagctgatc catgatgata gtttgacatt
     6721 taaagaagac attcaaaaag cacaagtgtc tggacaaggc gatagtttac atgaacatat
     6781 tgcaaattta gctggtagcc ctgctattaa aaaaggtatt ttacagactg taaaagttgt
     6841 tgatgaattg gtcaaagtaa tggggcggca taagccagaa aatatcgtta ttgaaatggc
     6901 acgtgaaaat cagacaactc aaaagggcca gaaaaattcg cgagagcgta tgaaacgaat
     6961 cgaagaaggt atcaaagaat taggaagtca gattcttaaa gagcatcctg ttgaaaatac
     7021 tcaattgcaa aatgaaaagc tctatctcta ttatctccaa aatggaagag acatgtatgt
     7081 ggaccaagaa ttagatatta atcgtttaag tgattatgat gtcgatgcca ttgttccaca
     7141 aagtttcctt aaagacgatt caatagacaa taaggtctta acgcgttctg ataaaaatcg
     7201 tggtaaatcg gataacgttc caagtgaaga agtagtcaaa aagatgaaaa actattggag
     7261 acaacttcta aacgccaagt taatcactca acgtaagttt gataatttaa cgaaagctga
     7321 acgtggaggt ttgagtgaac ttgataaagc tggttttatc aaacgccaat tggttgaaac
     7381 tcgccaaatc actaagcatg tggcacaaat tttggatagt cgcatgaata ctaaatacga
     7441 tgaaaatgat aaacttattc gagaggttaa agtgattacc ttaaaatcta aattagtttc
     7501 tgacttccga aaagatttcc aattctataa agtacgtgag attaacaatt accatcatgc
     7561 ccatgatgcg tatctaaatg ccgtcgttgg aactgctttg attaagaaat atccaaaact
     7621 tgaatcggag tttgtctatg gtgattataa agtttatgat gttcgtaaaa tgattgctaa
     7681 gtctgagcaa gaaataggca aagcaaccgc aaaatatttc ttttactcta atatcatgaa
     7741 cttcttcaaa acagaaatta cacttgcaaa tggagagatt cgcaaacgcc ctctaatcga
     7801 aactaatggg gaaactggag aaattgtctg ggataaaggg cgagattttg ccacagtgcg
     7861 caaagtattg tccatgcccc aagtcaatat tgtcaagaaa acagaagtac agacaggcgg
     7921 attctccaag gagtcaattt taccaaaaag aaattcggac aagcttattg ctcgtaaaaa
     7981 agactgggat ccaaaaaaat atggtggttt tgatagtcca acggtagctt attcagtcct
     8041 agtggttgct aaggtggaaa aagggaaatc gaagaagtta aaatccgtta aagagttact
     8101 agggatcaca attatggaaa gaagttcctt tgaaaaaaat ccgattgact ttttagaagc
     8161 taaaggatat aaggaagtta aaaaagactt aatcattaaa ctacctaaat atagtctttt
     8221 tgagttagaa aacggtcgta aacggatgct ggctagtgcc ggagaattac aaaaaggaaa
     8281 tgagctggct ctgccaagca aatatgtgaa ttttttatat ttagctagtc attatgaaaa
     8341 gttgaagggt agtccagaag ataacgaaca aaaacaattg tttgtggagc agcataagca
     8401 ttatttagat gagattattg agcaaatcag tgaattttct aagcgtgtta ttttagcaga
     8461 tgccaattta gataaagttc ttagtgcata taacaaacat agagacaaac caatacgtga
     8521 acaagcagaa aatattattc atttatttac gttgacgaat cttggagctc ccgctgcttt
     8581 taaatatttt gatacaacaa ttgatcgtaa acgatatacg tctacaaaag aagttttaga
     8641 tgccactctt atccatcaat ccatcactgg tctttatgaa acacgcattg atttgagtca
     8701 gctaggaggt gactaactcg agtaaggatc tccaggcatc aaataaaacg aaaggctcag
     8761 tcgaaagact gggcctttcg ttttatctgt tgtttgtcgg tgaacgctct ctactagagt
     8821 cacactggct caccttcggg tgggcctttc tgcgtttata actagctatt tgtttatttt
     8881 tctaaataca ttcaaatatg tatccgctca tgagacaata accctgataa atgcttcaat
     8941 aatattgaaa aaggaagagt atgagggaag cggtgatcgc cgaagtatcg actcaactat
     9001 cagaggtagt tggcgtcatc gagcgccatc tcgaaccgac gttgctggcc gtacatttgt
     9061 acggctccgc agtggatggc ggcctgaagc cacacagtga tattgatttg ctggttacgg
     9121 tgaccgtaag gcttgatgaa acaacgcggc gagctttgat caacgacctt ttggaaactt
     9181 cggcttcccc tggagagagc gagattctcc gcgctgtaga agtcaccatt gttgtgcacg
     9241 acgacatcat tccgtggcgt tatccagcta agcgcgaact gcaatttgga gaatggcagc
     9301 gcaatgacat tcttgcaggt atcttcgagc cagccacgat cgacattgat ctggctatct
     9361 tgctgacaaa agcaagagaa catagcgttg ccttggtagg tccagcggcg gaggaactct
     9421 ttgatccggt tcctgaacag gatctatttg aggcgctaaa tgaaacctta acgctatgga
     9481 actcgccgcc cgactgggct ggcgatgagc gaaatgtagt gcttacgttg tcccgcattt
     9541 ggtacagcgc agtaaccggc aaaatcgcgc cgaaggatgt cgctgccgac tgggcaatgg
     9601 agcgcctgcc ggcccagtat cagcccgtca tacttgaagc tagacaggct tatcttggac
     9661 aagaagaaga tcgcttggcc tcgcgcgcag atcagttgga agaatttgtc cactacgtga
     9721 aaggcgagat caccaaggta gtcggcaaat aatgtctaac aattcgttca agccgagggg
     9781 ccgcaagatc cggccacgat gacccggtcg tcggttcagg gcagggtcgt taaatagccg
     9841 cttatgtcta ttgctggttt accggtttat tgactaccgg aagcagtgtg accgtgtgct
     9901 tctcaaatgc ctgaggtttc agcaaaaaac ccctcaagac ccgtttagag gccccaaggg
     9961 gttatgctag ttattgctca gcggtggcag cagcctaggt taattaagct gcgctagtag
    10021 acgagtccat gtgctggcgt tcaaatttcg cagcagcggt ttctttacca gactcgacaa
    10081 gcttactaga gtgttcatat tgacctcgct tagtgtggtt aatacgccgc ttcttgttac
    10141 tgcaagaggc ggttttttta tgggtgtaca catgactgca cctgttgatt cagttcagat
    10201 agtgctttgt gcatctcatg gatgactctg gccatatcca gtgcttcgcc ttgggtaatt
    10261 cgcccatcgg ccatcatttc tttaaacagt gctgatatat cgcccttctt gatgcctatg
    10321 cataggaagg tatccatcag actggtatct cgctggctct cgggtatgtc tggcaggtca
    10381 attgccacct ttccgagtcg tgcacacatt tcctgcaata tccgatagtc ccctgtaatc
    10441 tccatcagct tgactgcctc gagcaatgta atgtgatggg tatgtgtgtt tgggttgacc
    10501 ttgctattga gcaccgcagg gcttttgatg cctaaacgtg atgcaagtgc agatgcacca
    10561 cccagaaagt cgtgaacggt gtgataggca gcatctaata tgttcatggc gggttccttt
    10621 gaacgtgttt attagatggg tgctgacata agattggatt tatggttagg acgtaattca
    10681 atccaaatat cttcgtaatc atctggaaat aaatctttgc gagtgcatag acctttatct
    10741 tcagcaatta cagctaagcg gattttgcga tctctgggaa ttgctttcca tccacttacg
    10801 gatgcagcgg tgatacctaa aaatctagca acagcagtta caccacctaa aagctcaata
    10861 aattgatcat cagtcatgtt gatctcctaa ttttattgcc tcaattatta ggtattcctt
    10921 atattttatc aataggaata ccttatttat tttatgttag gatttcctaa tagactaggt
    10981 aagatcatga aaacattagc tgaacgactt aaatatgcga tggaaatttt gccacctaag
    11041 aaaatcaagg gtgtcgaact tgctcgtgta gttggagtta aaccaccatc tgtcagcgat
    11101 tggctttcag gtaagcttac tagtagcggc cgctgcagac atgtgagcaa aaggccagca
    11161 aaaggccagg aaccgtaaaa aggccgcgtt gctggcgttt ttccataggc tccgcccccc
    11221 tgacgagcat cacaaaaatc gacgctcaag tcagaggtgg cgaaacccga caggactata
    11281 aagataccag gcgtttcccc ctggaagctc cctcgtgcgc tctcctgttc cgaccctgcc
    11341 gcttaccgga tacctgtccg cctttctccc ttcgggaagc gtggcgcttt ctcatagctc
    11401 acgctgtagg tatctcagtt cggtgtaggt cgttcgctcc aagctgggct gtgtgcacga
    11461 accccccgtt cagcccgacc gctgcgcctt atccggtaac tatcgtcttg agtccaaccc
    11521 ggtaagacac gacttatcgc cactggcagc agccactggt aacaggatta gcagagcgag
    11581 gtatgtaggc ggtgctacag agttcttgaa gtggtggcct aactacggct acactagaag
    11641 aacagtattt ggtatctgcg ctctgctgaa gccagtta
//
