# Supplementary material for: Engineering cell morphology by CRISPR interference in Acinetobacter baylyi ADP1
Source: Microb Biotechnol. 2022 Aug 25;15(11):2800–18. doi: 10.1111/1751-7915.14133 (PMC9618324; doi:10.1111/1751-7915.14133)
Supplement: Supplementary file 5 — Appendix S5 [file MBT2-15-2800-s004.zip › MBT2_14133_pJL11.gb]

LOCUS       Exported                4427 bp ds-DNA     circular SYN 12-FEB-2022
DEFINITION  synthetic circular DNA
ACCESSION   .
VERSION     .
KEYWORDS    pJL11
SOURCE      synthetic DNA construct
  ORGANISM  synthetic DNA construct
REFERENCE   1  (bases 1 to 4427)
  AUTHORS   .
  TITLE     Direct Submission
  JOURNAL   Exported Saturday, Feb 12, 2022 from SnapGene Viewer 4.3.11
            https://www.snapgene.com
COMMENT     ORIGDB|GenBank
FEATURES             Location/Qualifiers
     source          1..4427
                     /organism="synthetic DNA construct"
                     /mol_type="other DNA"
     CDS             complement(159..857)
                     /codon_start=1
                     /label=RepA
                     /note="/ApEinfo_fwdcolor=#f58a5e"
                     /note="/ApEinfo_revcolor=#f58a5e"
                     /note="/vntifkey=4"
                     /translation="MAIKNTKARNFGFLLYPDSIPNDWKEKLESLGVSMAVSPLHDMDE
                     KKDKDTWNSSDVIRNGKHYKKPHYHVIYIARNPVTIESVRNKIKRKLGNSSVAHVEILD
                     YIKGSYEYLTHESKDAIAKNKHIYDKKDILNINDFDIDRYITLDESQKRELKNLLLDIV
                     DDYNLVNTKDLMAFIRLRGAEFGILNTNDVKDIVSTNSSAFRLWFEGNYQCGYRASYAK
                     VLDAETGEIK"
     misc_feature    1793..2821
                     /label=Frag1
                     /note="/ApEinfo_fwdcolor=#d59687"
                     /note="/ApEinfo_revcolor=#d59687"
                     /note="/vntifkey=21"
     misc_feature    1793..1826
                     /label=oriT
                     /note="/ApEinfo_fwdcolor=#84b0dc"
                     /note="/ApEinfo_revcolor=#84b0dc"
                     /note="/vntifkey=21"
     gene            complement(1912..2445)
                     /note="/ApEinfo_fwdcolor=#c7b0e3"
                     /note="/ApEinfo_revcolor=#c7b0e3"
                     /note="/vntifkey=60"
     CDS             complement(1912..2445)
                     /codon_start=1
                     /label=acc3 CDS
                     /label=acc3\CDS
                     /note="/ApEinfo_fwdcolor=#d59687"
                     /note="/ApEinfo_revcolor=#d59687"
                     /note="/vntifkey=4"
                     /translation="MLRSSNDVTQQGSRPKTKLGGSSMGIIRTCRLGPDQVKSMRAALD
                     LFGREFGDVATYSQHQPDSDYLGNLLRSKTFIALAAFDQEAVVGALAAYVLPKFEQPRS
                     EIYIYDLAVSGEHRRQGIATALINLLKHEANALGAYVIYVQADYGDDPAVALYTKLGIR
                     EEVMHFDIDPSTAT"
     terminator      2689..2791
                     /label=T0
                     /note="/ApEinfo_fwdcolor=#c7b0e3"
                     /note="/ApEinfo_revcolor=#c7b0e3"
                     /note="/vntifkey=43"
     primer_bind     2798..2821
                     /label=F24
                     /note="/ApEinfo_fwdcolor=#84b0dc"
                     /note="/ApEinfo_revcolor=#84b0dc"
                     /note="/vntifkey=28"
     misc_feature    2822..4301
                     /label=Frag2
                     /note="/ApEinfo_fwdcolor=#c6c9d1"
                     /note="/ApEinfo_revcolor=#c6c9d1"
                     /note="/vntifkey=21"
     CDS             complement(3111..3989)
                     /codon_start=1
                     /label=araC
                     /note="/ApEinfo_fwdcolor=#d6b295"
                     /note="/ApEinfo_revcolor=#d6b295"
                     /note="/vntifkey=4"
                     /translation="MAEAQNDPLLPGYSFNAHLVAGLTPIEANGYLDFFIDRPLGMKGY
                     ILNLTIRGQGVVKNQGREFVCRPGDILLFPPGEIHHYGRHPEAREWYHQWVYFRPRAYW
                     HEWLNWPSIFANTGFFRPDEAHQPHFSDLFGQIINAGQGEGRYSELLAINLLEQLLLRR
                     MEAINESLHPPMDNRVREACQYISDHLADSNFDIASVAQHVCLSPSRLSHLFRQQLGIS
                     VLSWREDQRISQAKLLLSTTRMPIATVGRNVGFDDQLYFSRVFKKCTGASPSEFRAGCE
                     EKVNDVAVKLS"
     promoter        4019..4291
                     /label=araBAD
                     /note="/ApEinfo_fwdcolor=#faac61"
                     /note="/ApEinfo_revcolor=#faac61"
                     /note="/vntifkey=30"
     misc_feature    4302..4408
                     /label=Insert
                     /note="/ApEinfo_fwdcolor=#9eafd2"
                     /note="/ApEinfo_revcolor=#9eafd2"
                     /note="/vntifkey=21"
     misc_feature    4302..4408
                     /label=Frag3
                     /note="/ApEinfo_fwdcolor=#c7b0e3"
                     /note="/ApEinfo_revcolor=#c7b0e3"
                     /note="/vntifkey=21"
     CDS             4302..4321
                     /codon_start=1
                     /label=BsaI-spc CDS
                     /label=BsaI-spc\CDS
                     /note="/ApEinfo_fwdcolor=#ffef86"
                     /note="/ApEinfo_revcolor=#ffef86"
                     /note="/vntifkey=4"
                     /translation="ETRDWS"
     misc_feature    4302..4307
                     /label=BsaI
                     /note="/ApEinfo_fwdcolor=#c6c9d1"
                     /note="/ApEinfo_revcolor=#c6c9d1"
                     /note="/vntifkey=21"
     misc_feature    4315..4321
                     /label=BsaI
                     /note="/ApEinfo_fwdcolor=#75c6a9"
                     /note="/ApEinfo_revcolor=#75c6a9"
                     /note="/vntifkey=21"
     misc_feature    4322..4397
                     /label=gRNA
                     /note="/ApEinfo_fwdcolor=#ff9ccd"
                     /note="/ApEinfo_revcolor=#ff9ccd"
                     /note="/vntifkey=21"
     misc_feature    join(4409..4427,1..1792)
                     /label=Frag4
                     /note="/ApEinfo_fwdcolor=#b7e6d7"
                     /note="/ApEinfo_revcolor=#b7e6d7"
                     /note="/vntifkey=21"
ORIGIN
        1 ggcctcaggg cccgatcgat gccgccgctt aattaattaa tccagaggca tcaaataaaa
       61 cgaaaggctc agtcgaaaga ctgggccttt cgttttatct gttgtttgtc ggtgaacgct
      121 ctcctgagta ggacaaatcc gccgccctag acctagtgtc attttatttc ccccgtttca
      181 gcatcaagaa cctttgcata acttgctcta tatccacact gataattgcc ctcaaaccat
      241 aatctaaagg cgctagagtt tgttgaaaca atatctttta catcattcgt atttaaaatt
      301 ccaaactccg ctcccctaag gcgaataaaa gccattaaat cttttgtatt taccaaatta
      361 tagtcatcca ctatatctaa gagtaaattc ttcaattctc ttttttggct ttcatcaagt
      421 gttatatagc ggtcaatatc aaaatcatta atgttcaaaa tatctttttt gtcgtatata
      481 tgtttattct tagcaatagc gtcctttgat tcatgagtca aatattcata tgaacctttg
      541 atataatcaa gtatctcaac atgagcaact gaactattcc ccaattttcg cttaatcttg
      601 ttcctaacgc tttctattgt tacaggattt cgtgcaatat atataacgtg atagtgtggt
      661 tttttatagt gctttccatt tcgtataaca tcactactat tccatgtatc tttatctttt
      721 ttttcgtcca tatcgtgtaa aggactgaca gccatagata cgcccaaact ctctaatttt
      781 tccttccaat cattaggaat tgagtcagga tataataaaa atccaaaatt tctagcttta
      841 gtatttttaa tagccatgat ataattacct tatcaaaaac aagtagcgaa aactcgtatc
      901 cttctaaaaa cgcgagcttt cgcttatttt ttttgttctg attcctttct tgcatattct
      961 tctatagcta acgccgcaac cgcagatttt gaaaaacctt tttgtttcgc catatctgtt
     1021 aattttttat cttgctcttt tgtcagagaa atcataactc tttttttcga ttctgaaatc
     1081 accatttaaa aaactccaat caaataattt tataaagtta gtgtatcact ttgtaatcat
     1141 aaaaacaaca ataaagctac ttaaatatag atttataaaa aacgttggcg aaaacgttgg
     1201 cgattcgttg gcgattgaaa aaccccttaa acccttgagc cagttgggat agagcgtttt
     1261 tggcacaaaa attggcactc ggcacttaat ggggggtcgt agtacggaag caaaattcgc
     1321 ttcctttccc cccatttttt tccaaattcc aaattttttt caaaaatttt ccagcgctac
     1381 cgctcggcaa aattgcaagc aatttttaaa atcaaaccca tgagggaatt tcattccctc
     1441 atactccctt gagcctcctc caaccgaaat agaagggcgc tgcgcttatt atttcattca
     1501 gtcatcggct ttcataatct aacagacaac atcttcgctg caaagccacg ctacgctcaa
     1561 gggcttttac gctacgataa cgcctgtttt aacgattatg ccgataacta aacgaaataa
     1621 acgctaaaac gtctcagaaa cgattttgag acgttttaat aaaaaatcgc ctagtgcttg
     1681 gattctcacc aataaaaaac gcccggcggc aaccgagcgt tctgaacaaa tccagatgga
     1741 gttctgaggt cattactgga tctatcaaca ggagtccaag cgagtgcact taaaatcgct
     1801 ataatgaccc cgaagcaggg ttatgcagcg gaaaaggaca acgcgcggac cgttgtccaa
     1861 tttaccgaac aactccgcgg ccgggaagcc gatctcggct tgaacgaatt gttaggtggc
     1921 ggtacttggg tcgatatcaa agtgcatcac ttcttcccgt atgcccaact ttgtatagag
     1981 agccactgcg ggatcgtcac cgtaatctgc ttgcacgtag atcacataag caccaagcgc
     2041 gttggcctca tgcttgagga gattgatgag cgcggtggca atgccctgcc tccggtgctc
     2101 tccggagact gcgagatcat agatatagat ctcactacgc ggctgctcaa acttgggcag
     2161 aacgtaagcc gcgagagcgc caacaaccgc ttcttggtcg aaggcagcaa gcgcgatgaa
     2221 tgtcttacta cggagcaagt tcccgaggta atcggagtcc ggctgatgtt gggagtaggt
     2281 ggctacgtct ccgaactcac gaccgaaaag atcaagagca gcccgcatgg atttgacttg
     2341 gtcagggccg agcctacatg tgcgaatgat gcccatactt gagccaccta actttgtttt
     2401 agggcgactg ccctgctgcg taacatcgtt gctgctgcgt aacatcgttg ctgctccata
     2461 acatcaaaca tcgacccacg gcgtaacgcg cttgctgctt ggatgcccga ggcataggct
     2521 gtacaaaaaa acagtcataa caagccatga aaaccgccac tgcgccgtta ccaccgctgc
     2581 gttcggtcaa ggttctggac cagttgcgtg agcgcatacg ctacttgcat tacagtttac
     2641 gaaccgaaca ggcttatgtc aaatttaaat cgtaattatt ggggacccct ggattctcac
     2701 caataaaaaa cgcccggcgg caaccgagcg ttctgaacaa atccagatgg agttctgagg
     2761 tcattactgg atctatcaac aggagtccaa gactagtcgc cagggttttc ccagtcacga
     2821 cttattattt ccttcctctt ttctacaggc tagctattta aagatacccc aagaagctaa
     2881 ttataacaag acgaactcca attcactgtt ccttgcattc taaaacctta aatacagaaa
     2941 acagcctttt caaagttgtt ttcaaagttg gcgtataaca tagtatcgac ggagccgatt
     3001 ttgaaaccac aattatgata gaatttgacg tcgaattcgc ggccgcttct agagcaattc
     3061 cgataaaagc ggattcctga caggaggccg ttttgttttg cagcccacct ttatgacaac
     3121 ttgacggcta catcattcac tttttcttca caaccggcac ggaactcgct cgggctggcc
     3181 ccggtgcatt ttttaaatac ccgcgagaaa tagagttgat cgtcaaaacc aacattgcga
     3241 ccgacggtgg cgataggcat ccgggtggtg ctcaaaagca gcttcgcctg gctgatacgt
     3301 tggtcctcgc gccagcttaa gacgctaatc cctaactgct ggcggaaaag atgtgacaga
     3361 cgcgacggcg acaagcaaac atgctgtgcg acgctggcga tatcaaaatt gctgtctgcc
     3421 aggtgatcgc tgatgtactg acaagcctcg cgtacccgat tatccatcgg tggatggagc
     3481 gactcgttaa tcgcttccat gcgccgcagt aacaattgct caagcagatt tatcgccagc
     3541 agctccgaat agcgcccttc cccttgcccg gcgttaatga tttgcccaaa caggtcgctg
     3601 aaatgcggct ggtgcgcttc atccgggcga aagaaccccg tattggcaaa tattgacggc
     3661 cagttaagcc attcatgcca gtaggcgcgc ggacgaaagt aaacccactg gtgataccat
     3721 tcgcgagcct ccggatgacg accgtagtga tgaatctctc ctggcgggaa cagcaaaata
     3781 tcacccggtc ggcaaacaaa ttctcgtccc tgatttttca ccaccccctg accgcgaatg
     3841 gtgagattga gaatataacc tttcattccc agcggtcggt cgataaaaaa atcgagataa
     3901 ccgttggcct caatcggcgt taaacccgcc accagatggg cattaaacga gtatcccggc
     3961 agcaggggat cattttgcgc ttcagccata cttttcatac tcccgccatt cagagaagaa
     4021 accaattgtc catattgcat cagacattgc cgtcactgcg tcttttactg gctcttctcg
     4081 ctaaccaaac cggtaacccc gcttattaaa agcattctgt aacaaagcgg gaccaaagcc
     4141 atgacaaaaa cgcgtaacaa aagtgtctat aatcacggca gaaaagtcca cattgattat
     4201 ttgcacggcg tcacactttg ctatgccata gcatttttat ccataagatt agcggatcct
     4261 acctgacgct ttttatcgca actctctact gtttctccat agagacccga gactggtctc
     4321 agttttagag ctagaaatag caagttaaaa taaggctagt ccgttatcaa cttgaaaaag
     4381 tggcaccgag tcggtgcaat tcgagctcac tagtagcggc cgctgca
//
