# Supplementary material for: Engineering cell morphology by CRISPR interference in Acinetobacter baylyi ADP1
Source: Microb Biotechnol. 2022 Aug 25;15(11):2800–18. doi: 10.1111/1751-7915.14133 (PMC9618324; doi:10.1111/1751-7915.14133)
Supplement: Supplementary file 5 — Appendix S5 [file MBT2-15-2800-s004.zip › MBT2_14133_pJL17.gb]

LOCUS       Exported                6054 bp DNA     circular SYN 11-JUN-2021
DEFINITION  synthetic circular DNA
ACCESSION   .
VERSION     .
KEYWORDS    .
SOURCE      synthetic DNA construct
  ORGANISM  synthetic DNA construct
REFERENCE   1  (bases 1 to 6054)
  AUTHORS   Triple Threat
  TITLE     Direct Submission
  JOURNAL   Exported Feb 12, 2022 from SnapGene 5.3.2
            https://www.snapgene.com
FEATURES             Location/Qualifiers
     source          1..6054
                     /organism="synthetic DNA construct"
                     /mol_type="other DNA"
     primer_bind     complement(15..35)
                     /label=Primer 2 changshuo
     CDS             complement(641..802)
                     /codon_start=1
                     /transl_table=11
                     /gene="ORF C"
                     /label=ORF C
                     /db_xref="GOA:Q04136"
                     /db_xref="InterPro:IPR002145"
                     /db_xref="InterPro:IPR010985"
                     /db_xref="InterPro:IPR013321"
                     /db_xref="UniProtKB/TrEMBL:Q04136"
                     /protein_id="CAA40271.1"
                     /translation="MVISESKKRVMISLTKEQDKKLTDMAKQKGFSKSAVAALAIEEYA
                     RKESEQKK"
     gene            complement(641..802)
                     /gene="ORF C"
                     /label=ORF C
     regulatory      837..865
                     /regulatory_class="promoter"
     CDS             complement(843..1052)
                     /codon_start=1
                     /transl_table=11
                     /gene="ORF B"
                     /label=ORF B
                     /db_xref="UniProtKB/TrEMBL:Q48693"
                     /protein_id="CAA40270.1"
                     /translation="MGGKEANFASVLRPPIKCRVPIFVPKTLYPNWLKGLRGFSIANES
                     PTFSPTFFINLYLSSFIVVFMITK"
     gene            complement(843..1052)
                     /gene="ORF B"
                     /label=ORF B
     CDS             1186..1197
                     /codon_start=1
                     /product="Factor Xa recognition and cleavage site"
                     /label=Factor Xa site
                     /translation="IEGR"
     terminator      1399..1493
                     /label=lambda t0 terminator
                     /note="transcription terminator from phage lambda"
     CDS             complement(1629..2162)
                     /codon_start=1
                     /gene="aacC1"
                     /product="gentamycin acetyltransferase"
                     /label=GmR
                     /note="confers resistance to gentamycin"
                     /translation="MLRSSNDVTQQGSRPKTKLGGSSMGIIRTCRLGPDQVKSMRAALD
                     LFGREFGDVATYSQHQPDSDYLGNLLRSKTFIALAAFDQEAVVGALAAYVLPKFEQPRS
                     EIYIYDLAVSGEHRRQGIATALINLLKHEANALGAYVIYVQADYGDDPAVALYTKLGIR
                     EEVMHFDIDPSTAT"
     promoter        complement(2351..2379)
                     /gene="intI1 (promoter lies within the coding sequence)"
                     /label=Pc promoter
                     /note="class 1 integron promoter"
     terminator      2410..2504
                     /label=lambda t0 terminator
                     /note="transcription terminator from phage lambda"
     misc_feature    2750..2771
                     /label=BioBrick prefix
                     /note="BioBrick prefix for parts that do not start with 
                     ""ATG"""
     CDS             complement(2828..3706)
                     /codon_start=1
                     /gene="araC"
                     /product="L-arabinose regulatory protein"
                     /label=araC
                     /translation="MAEAQNDPLLPGYSFNAHLVAGLTPIEANGYLDFFIDRPLGMKGY
                     ILNLTIRGQGVVKNQGREFVCRPGDILLFPPGEIHHYGRHPEAREWYHQWVYFRPRAYW
                     HEWLNWPSIFANTGFFRPDEAHQPHFSDLFGQIINAGQGEGRYSELLAINLLEQLLLRR
                     MEAINESLHPPMDNRVREACQYISDHLADSNFDIASVAQHVCLSPSRLSHLFRQQLGIS
                     VLSWREDQRISQAKLLLSTTRMPIATVGRNVGFDDQLYFSRVFKKCTGASPSEFRAGCE
                     EKVNDVAVKLS"
     promoter        3733..4017
                     /gene="araBAD"
                     /label=araBAD promoter
                     /note="promoter of the L-arabinose operon of E. coli; the 
                     araC regulatory gene is transcribed in the opposite 
                     direction (Guzman et al., 1995)"
     promoter        3733..3976
                     /gene="araBAD"
                     /label=araBAD promoter
                     /note="promoter of the L-arabinose operon of E. coli; the 
                     araC regulatory gene is transcribed in the opposite 
                     direction (Guzman et al., 1995)"
     primer_bind     complement(3959..3984)
                     /label=JL21-pBAV1G-R
     misc_feature    4030..4049
                     /label=Csy4 site
     protein_bind    4035..4049
                     /label=Csy4 site
                     /bound_moiety="Pseudomonas aeruginosa Csy4 (Cas6f)"
                     /note="cleavage site for the Csy4 endoribonuclease 
                     (Haurwitz et al., 2010)"
     misc_feature    4050..4069
                     /label=mfGFP-sgRNA
     misc_RNA        4070..4145
                     /label=gRNA scaffold
                     /note="guide RNA scaffold for the Streptococcus pyogenes 
                     CRISPR/Cas9 system"
     misc_feature    4146..4155
                     /label=extension for cloning purpose
     misc_feature    4160..4179
                     /label=Csy4 site
     protein_bind    4165..4179
                     /label=Csy4 site
                     /bound_moiety="Pseudomonas aeruginosa Csy4 (Cas6f)"
                     /note="cleavage site for the Csy4 endoribonuclease 
                     (Haurwitz et al., 2010)"
     misc_feature    4180..4202
                     /label=mScarlet-sgRNA-2
     misc_RNA        4203..4278
                     /label=gRNA scaffold
                     /note="guide RNA scaffold for the Streptococcus pyogenes 
                     CRISPR/Cas9 system"
     misc_feature    4279..4288
                     /label=extension for cloning purpose
     misc_feature    4300..4319
                     /label=Csy4 site
     protein_bind    4305..4319
                     /label=Csy4 site
                     /bound_moiety="Pseudomonas aeruginosa Csy4 (Cas6f)"
                     /note="cleavage site for the Csy4 endoribonuclease 
                     (Haurwitz et al., 2010)"
     primer_bind     4320..4341
                     /label=1a-pBAV_rev
     terminator      4391..4477
                     /gene="Escherichia coli rrnB"
                     /label=rrnB T1 terminator
                     /note="transcription terminator T1 from the E. coli rrnB 
                     gene"
     misc_feature    4978..5012
                     
     protein_bind    5013..5032
                     /label=lac operator (symmetric)
                     /bound_moiety="lac repressor encoded by lacI"
                     /note="The lac repressor binds to the lac operator to 
                     inhibit transcription in E. coli. This inhibition can be 
                     relieved by adding lactose or 
                     isopropyl-beta-D-thiogalactopyranoside (IPTG). The 
                     symmetric lac operator was optimized for tight binding of 
                     lac repressor."
     misc_feature    5013..5032
                     /label=tcgctgggacgcccgagata->lacOSym
                     /note="replace 20 bp (tcgctgggacgcccgagata) with a 
                     symmetric lacI operator site"
     RBS             5082..5093
                     /note="strong bacterial ribosome binding site (Elowitz and 
                     Leibler, 2000)"
     misc_feature    5847..5901
                     /label=143 bp (T7+rrnB t1 term.) ->fd term.
     terminator      5847..5895
                     /label=fd terminator
                     /note="central terminator from bacteriophage fd (Otsuka and
                     Kunisawa, 1982)"
     misc_feature    5902..5909
                     /label=Add HindIII & XhoI
     primer_bind     5906..5942
                     /label=JL21-pBAV1G-F
     misc_feature    join(5930..6054,1..574)
                     /label=RepA
ORIGIN
        1 cattcgtatt taaaattcca aactccgctc ccctaaggcg aataaaagcc attaaatctt
       61 ttgtatttac caaattatag tcatccacta tatctaagag taaattcttc aattctcttt
      121 tttggctttc atcaagtgtt atatagcggt caatatcaaa atcattaatg ttcaaaatat
      181 cttttttgtc gtatatatgt ttattcttag caatagcgtc ctttgattca tgagtcaaat
      241 attcatatga acctttgata taatcaagta tctcaacatg agcaactgaa ctattcccca
      301 attttcgctt aatcttgttc ctaacgcttt ctattgttac aggatttcgt gcaatatata
      361 taacgtgata gtgtggtttt ttatagtgct ttccatttcg tataacatca ctactattcc
      421 atgtatcttt atcttttttt tcgtccatat cgtgtaaagg actgacagcc atagatacgc
      481 ccaaactctc taatttttcc ttccaatcat taggaattga gtcaggatat aataaaaatc
      541 caaaatttct agctttagta tttttaatag ccatgatata attaccttat caaaaacaag
      601 tagcgaaaac tcgtatcctt ctaaaaacgc gagctttcgc ttattttttt tgttctgatt
      661 cctttcttgc atattcttct atagctaacg ccgcaaccgc agattttgaa aaaccttttt
      721 gtttcgccat atctgttaat tttttatctt gctcttttgt cagagaaatc ataactcttt
      781 ttttcgattc tgaaatcacc atttaaaaaa ctccaatcaa ataattttat aaagttagtg
      841 tatcactttg taatcataaa aacaacaata aagctactta aatatagatt tataaaaaac
      901 gttggcgaaa acgttggcga ttcgttggcg attgaaaaac cccttaaacc cttgagccag
      961 ttgggataga gcgtttttgg cacaaaaatt ggcactcggc acttaatggg gggtcgtagt
     1021 acggaagcaa aattcgcttc ctttcccccc atttttttcc aaattccaaa tttttttcaa
     1081 aaattttcca gcgctaccgc tcggcaaaat tgcaagcaat ttttaaaatc aaacccatga
     1141 gggaatttca ttccctcata ctcccttgag cctcctccaa ccgaaataga agggcgctgc
     1201 gcttattatt tcattcagtc atcggctttc ataatctaac agacaacatc ttcgctgcaa
     1261 agccacgcta cgctcaaggg cttttacgct acgataacgc ctgttttaac gattatgccg
     1321 ataactaaac gaaataaacg ctaaaacgtc tcagaaacga ttttgagacg ttttaataaa
     1381 aaatcgccta gtgcttggat tctcaccaat aaaaaacgcc cggcggcaac cgagcgttct
     1441 gaacaaatcc agatggagtt ctgaggtcat tactggatct atcaacagga gtccaagcga
     1501 gtgcacttaa aatcgctata atgaccccga agcagggtta tgcagcggaa aaggacaacg
     1561 cgcggaccgt tgtccaattt accgaacaac tccgcggccg ggaagccgat ctcggcttga
     1621 acgaattgtt aggtggcggt acttgggtcg atatcaaagt gcatcacttc ttcccgtatg
     1681 cccaactttg tatagagagc cactgcggga tcgtcaccgt aatctgcttg cacgtagatc
     1741 acataagcac caagcgcgtt ggcctcatgc ttgaggagat tgatgagcgc ggtggcaatg
     1801 ccctgcctcc ggtgctctcc ggagactgcg agatcataga tatagatctc actacgcggc
     1861 tgctcaaact tgggcagaac gtaagccgcg agagcgccaa caaccgcttc ttggtcgaag
     1921 gcagcaagcg cgatgaatgt cttactacgg agcaagttcc cgaggtaatc ggagtccggc
     1981 tgatgttggg agtaggtggc tacgtctccg aactcacgac cgaaaagatc aagagcagcc
     2041 cgcatggatt tgacttggtc agggccgagc ctacatgtgc gaatgatgcc catacttgag
     2101 ccacctaact ttgttttagg gcgactgccc tgctgcgtaa catcgttgct gctgcgtaac
     2161 atcgttgctg ctccataaca tcaaacatcg acccacggcg taacgcgctt gctgcttgga
     2221 tgcccgaggc ataggctgta caaaaaaaca gtcataacaa gccatgaaaa ccgccactgc
     2281 gccgttacca ccgctgcgtt cggtcaaggt tctggaccag ttgcgtgagc gcatacgcta
     2341 cttgcattac agtttacgaa ccgaacaggc ttatgtcaaa tttaaatcgt aattattggg
     2401 gacccctgga ttctcaccaa taaaaaacgc ccggcggcaa ccgagcgttc tgaacaaatc
     2461 cagatggagt tctgaggtca ttactggatc tatcaacagg agtccaagac tagtcgccag
     2521 ggttttccca gtcacgactt attatttcct tcctcttttc tacaggctag ctatttaaag
     2581 ataccccaag aagctaatta taacaagacg aactccaatt cactgttcct tgcattctaa
     2641 aaccttaaat acagaaaaca gccttttcaa agttgttttc aaagttggcg tataacatag
     2701 tatcgacgga gccgattttg aaaccacaat tatgatagaa tttgacgtcg aattcgcggc
     2761 cgcttctaga gcaattccga taaaagcgga ttcctgacag gaggccgttt tgttttgcag
     2821 cccaccttta tgacaacttg acggctacat cattcacttt ttcttcacaa ccggcacgga
     2881 actcgctcgg gctggccccg gtgcattttt taaatacccg cgagaaatag agttgatcgt
     2941 caaaaccaac attgcgaccg acggtggcga taggcatccg ggtggtgctc aaaagcagct
     3001 tcgcctggct gatacgttgg tcctcgcgcc agcttaagac gctaatccct aactgctggc
     3061 ggaaaagatg tgacagacgc gacggcgaca agcaaacatg ctgtgcgacg ctggcgatat
     3121 caaaattgct gtctgccagg tgatcgctga tgtactgaca agcctcgcgt acccgattat
     3181 ccatcggtgg atggagcgac tcgttaatcg cttccatgcg ccgcagtaac aattgctcaa
     3241 gcagatttat cgccagcagc tccgaatagc gcccttcccc ttgcccggcg ttaatgattt
     3301 gcccaaacag gtcgctgaaa tgcggctggt gcgcttcatc cgggcgaaag aaccccgtat
     3361 tggcaaatat tgacggccag ttaagccatt catgccagta ggcgcgcgga cgaaagtaaa
     3421 cccactggtg ataccattcg cgagcctccg gatgacgacc gtagtgatga atctctcctg
     3481 gcgggaacag caaaatatca cccggtcggc aaacaaattc tcgtccctga tttttcacca
     3541 ccccctgacc gcgaatggtg agattgagaa tataaccttt cattcccagc ggtcggtcga
     3601 taaaaaaatc gagataaccg ttggcctcaa tcggcgttaa acccgccacc agatgggcat
     3661 taaacgagta tcccggcagc aggggatcat tttgcgcttc agccatactt ttcatactcc
     3721 cgccattcag agaagaaacc aattgtccat attgcatcag acattgccgt cactgcgtct
     3781 tttactggct cttctcgcta accaaaccgg taaccccgct tattaaaagc attctgtaac
     3841 aaagcgggac caaagccatg acaaaaacgc gtaacaaaag tgtctataat cacggcagaa
     3901 aagtccacat tgattatttg cacggcgtca cactttgcta tgccatagca tttttatcca
     3961 taagattagc ggatcctacc tgacgctttt tatcgcaact ctctactgtt tctccatagg
     4021 tctcttgccg ttcactgccg tataggcaga accaggatcg gaacaacacg ttttagagct
     4081 agaaatagca agttaaaata aggctagtcc gttatcaact tgaaaaagtg gcaccgagtc
     4141 ggtgcaattc gagctactag ttcactgccg tataggcagt ttgcggtttg ggtaccttca
     4201 tagttttaga gctagaaata gcaagttaaa ataaggctag tccgttatca acttgaaaaa
     4261 gtggcaccga gtcggtgcaa ttcgagctgc aacgagaccg ttcactgccg tataggcagc
     4321 actagtagcg gccgctgcag gcctcagggc ccgatcgatg ccgccgctta attaattaat
     4381 ccagaggcat caaataaaac gaaaggctca gtcgaaagac tgggcctttc gttttatctg
     4441 ttgtttgtcg gtgaacgctc tcctgagtag gacaaatttc ttctgacctg taacgaataa
     4501 tagatagtaa agtagtctcc gattgagttt tctctgccga gtcccaccca gttctgtgat
     4561 ttcagtaagt tggtaattga tacactgttg cgagaactgc tgcctggtag tagataggtt
     4621 gttattgagt aagaaggtaa agtgaacgaa atccctgaaa ctgagactgt agaaaataag
     4681 cttgtccaga ctattcctgc ataccaaatt ccagaaaaga ggcctcccga aaggggggcc
     4741 ttttttcgtt ttggtcctac tgattgggtg aactacgata cttccagaat aacgagaaat
     4801 acgctactct tacagataaa actcactgcc gattacggat aggacgaaca acactttgat
     4861 tatcttacga tttaccgaag gttctattga gttggaccca gcagttacta cttttattca
     4921 gtgattctgt cttatcggga gattgttcgc ttaccacgtc accagcctgc ggtccggttt
     4981 acggctagct cagtcctagg tattatgcta gcaattgtga gcgctcacaa ttgccgttac
     5041 acaggtgaca cttatttcag cctgcggtcc ggggtaccat taaagaggag aaagaattca
     5101 tggatcatta tcttgatatt cgtttgcgtc cagatccaga atttcctcca gcacaactga
     5161 tgtctgtcct gtttggtaaa ttacatcaag cattagttgc tcagggtggt gatcgtattg
     5221 gtgtgtcttt tcctgatttg gatgaaagtc gttcacgtct tggtgaacgt ctgcgtattc
     5281 atgcaagcgc tgatgatctt cgtgcattat tggctcgtcc ttggttagaa ggtttgcgtg
     5341 atcatttaca atttggtgaa ccagcagttg tgccacatcc tacaccatat cgtcaagtaa
     5401 gtcgtgtcca ggctaaatca aatcctgaac gtttacgtcg tcgtttaatg cgtcgtcatg
     5461 atttgtctga agaagaagca cgtaaacgta ttcctgatac tgtagcacgt gctcttgatc
     5521 tgccatttgt cacattacgt tctcaaagca ccggtcagca ttttcgtctt tttattcgtc
     5581 atggtccatt acaagtaaca gcagaagaag gtggttttac ttgttatggt cttagcaaag
     5641 gtggttttgt cccttggttt taataatcgc tgggacgccc ggcggccgcg gaaacacaga
     5701 aaaaagcccg cacctgacag tgcgggcttt ttttttcgac caaaggtagc gaacgacgag
     5761 tcactgttga ggataaatac tttctctact aggcgcctgt tacacaggtc ctcagcggcg
     5821 cgcctgctgc caccgctgag cannnnnnnn nnnnnnnnnn nnnnnnnnnn nnnnnnnnnn
     5881 nnnnnnnnnn nnnnnnnnna taagcttact cgaggcccta gacctagtgt cattttattt
     5941 cccccgtttc agcatcaaga acctttgcat aacttgctct atatccacac tgataattgc
     6001 cctcaaacca taatctaaag gcgctagagt ttgttgaaac aatatctttt acat
//
